Addgene plasmid #51504: AAV phSyn1(S)-FLEX-EGFP-WPRE
Purpose: Can be used to generate AAV virus that will express EGFP in the presence of Cre in neurons from the synapsin promoter
Depositing lab: Hongkui Zeng. Depositing organization: Allen Institute. Publication: A mesoscale connectome of the mouse brain. Oh SW, Harris JA, Ng L, Winslow B, Cain N, Mihalas S, Wang Q, Lau C, Kuan L, Henry AM, Mortrud MT, Ouellette B, Nguyen TN, Sorensen SA, Slaughterbeck CR, Wakeman W, Li Y, Feng D, Ho A, Nicholas E, Hirokawa KE, Bohn P, Joines KM, Peng H, Hawrylycz MJ, Phillips JW, Hohmann JG, Wohnoutka P, Gerfen CR, Koch C, Bernard A, Dang C, Jones AR, Zeng H. Nature. 2014 Apr 10;508(7495):207-14. doi: 10.1038/nature13186. Epub 2014 Apr 2. PubMed 24695228.
Backbone
  Vector backbone: pAAV-MCS
  Backbone manufacturer: Stratagene
  Total vector size (bp): 5284
  Modifications to backbone: A fragment containing the phSyn promoter-FLEX-EGFP-WPRE-bGHpA was swapped in to replace the CMV promoter-MCS-hGHpA sequence. Total insert size including the two ITRs is 2687 bp.
  Vector type: AAV
Growth in bacteria
  Bacterial resistance: Ampicillin, 100 μg/mL
  Growth temperature: 37°C
  Growth strain: NEB Stable
  Copy number: Unknown
Gene/Insert
  Gene/Insert name: EGFP
  Insert size (bp): 720
  Promoter: phSyn1
  Cloning method: Restriction Enzyme; 5′ cloning site Not1 (not destroyed); 3′ cloning site Not1 (not destroyed)
  Sequencing primers: 5′ none; 3′ none
Terms and licenses: Academic/Nonprofit Terms; Industry Terms: Not Available to Industry
How to cite: AAV phSyn1(S)-FLEX-EGFP-WPRE was a gift from Hongkui Zeng (Addgene plasmid # 51504 ; http://n2t.net/addgene:51504 ; RRID:Addgene_51504)
