[The description below was written by a language model from this plasmid's Addgene catalogue record and pLannotate feature annotations shown in this document.]
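Description:
AAV phSyn1(S)-FLEX-EGFP-WPRE is a 5,284 bp AAV transfer plasmid built on the Stratagene pAAV-MCS backbone, in which the original CMV promoter–MCS–hGH polyA region was replaced by a cassette carrying the human synapsin I promoter, a FLEX-configured EGFP, WPRE and the bovine growth hormone polyadenylation signal. The cassette sits between two AAV2 inverted terminal repeats, which are the cis elements needed for replication and packaging of the genome into AAV particles. The ITR-to-ITR segment is 2,687 bp, well within AAV packaging capacity. In bacteria the plasmid is maintained through a high-copy ColE1/pUC-type origin and selected with ampicillin via the β-lactamase gene. The backbone also carries an M13 phage origin and small remnants of pBR322 bom and rop sequences.

The 720 bp EGFP coding sequence lies in the antisense orientation relative to the hSyn promoter, so no functional transcript is made in the default state. It is flanked upstream by a loxP and a lox2272 site and downstream by a second loxP and lox2272 pair in the opposite orientation. Because loxP and lox2272 recombine only with their own kind, Cre first inverts the cassette through one pair of sites and then excises one site of the other pair, which locks EGFP in the sense orientation. The synapsin promoter then restricts expression to neurons, WPRE enhances transcript stability and expression, and the bGH signal terminates the message. The construct is used to produce AAV that labels Cre-expressing neuronal populations with EGFP, and it was deposited in connection with a mouse brain connectivity mapping project.
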