Features (pLannotate 1.2.2; 17 found; start..end, strand, type, name):
      1..141     -  repeat_region  AAV2 ITR: inverted terminal repeat of adeno-associated virus serotype 2 inverted
    177..624     +  promoter       hSyn promoter: human synapsin I promoter; confers neuron-specific expression (Kügler et al., 2003)
    657..690     +  protein_bind   loxP: Cre-mediated recombination occurs in the 8-bp core sequence (GCATACAT). Cre recombinase
    701..734     +  protein_bind   lox2272: Cre-mediated recombination occurs in the 8-bp core sequence (GGATACTT). lox2272 sites are compatible with each other, but incompatible with loxP or loxN sites (Lee and Saito, 1988). Cre recombinase
    790..1509    -  CDS            EGFP: the original enhanced GFP (Yang et al., 1996) mammalian codon-optimized
   1587..1620    -  protein_bind   loxP: Cre-mediated recombination occurs in the 8-bp core sequence (GCATACAT). Cre recombinase
   1631..1664    -  protein_bind   lox2272: Cre-mediated recombination occurs in the 8-bp core sequence (GGATACTT). lox2272 sites are compatible with each other, but incompatible with loxP or loxN sites (Lee and Saito, 1988). Cre recombinase
   1688..2276    +  misc_feature   WPRE: woodchuck hepatitis virus posttranscriptional regulatory element
   2317..2524    +  polyA_signal   bGH poly(A) signal: bovine growth hormone polyadenylation signal
   2547..2687    +  repeat_region  AAV2 ITR: inverted terminal repeat of adeno-associated virus serotype 2 inverted
   2692..2743    -  misc_feature   bom (fragment): basis of mobility region from pBR322
   2762..3142    +  rep_origin     M13 ori (sequence partly withheld): M13 bacteriophage origin of replication; arrow indicates direction of (+) strand synthesis
   3218..3267    -  misc_feature   bom (fragment): basis of mobility region from pBR322
   3369..3404    -  CDS            rop (fragment): Rop protein, which maintains plasmids at low copy number; rop
   3499..3603    +  promoter       AmpR promoter: bla
   3604..4464    +  CDS            AmpR: β-lactamase; bla; confers resistance to ampicillin, carbenicillin, and related antibiotics
   4635..5223    +  rep_origin     ori: high-copy-number ColE1/pMB1/pBR322/pUC origin of replication
>Addgene plasmid #51504 | AAV phSyn1(S)-FLEX-EGFP-WPRE | depositor full sequence | sequence record 78628 | AAV phSyn1(S)-FLEX-EGFP-WPRE sequence 5284 bps
CCTGCAGGCAGCTGCGCGCTCGCTCGCTCACTGAGGCCGCCCGGGCAAAGCCCGGGCGTCGGGCGACCTT
TGGTCGCCCGGCCTCAGTGAGCGAGCGAGCGCGCAGAGAGGGAGTGGCCAACTCCATCACTAGGGGTTCC
TGCGGCCGCACGCGTCTGCAGAGGGCCCTGCGTATGAGTGCAAGTGGGTTTTAGGACCAGGATGAGGCGG
GGTGGGGGTGCCTACCTGACGACCGACCCCGACCCACTGGACAAGCACCCAACCCCCATTCCCCAAATTG
CGCATCCCCTATCAGAGAGGGGGAGGGGAAACAGGATGCGGCGAGGCGCGTGCGCACTGCCAGCTTCAGC
ACCGCGGACAGTGCCTTCGCCCCCGCCTGGCGGCGCGCGCCACCGCCGCCTCAGCACTGAAGGCGCGCTG
ACGTCACTCGCCGGTCCCCCGCAAACTCCCCTTCCCGGCCACCTTGGTCGCGTCCGCGCCGCCGCCGGCC
CAGCCGGACCGCACCACGCGAGGCGCGAGATAGGGGGGCACGGGCGCGACCATCTGCGCTGCGGCGCCGG
CGACTCAGCGCTGCCTCAGTCTGCGGTGGGCAGCGGAGGAGTCGTGTCGTGCCTGAGAGCGCAGACGCGT
GGACGGTACCCTTCAGGTCGACGTCGATAACTTCGTATAGCATACATTATACGAAGTTATCCGAATCGCA
ATAACTTCGTATAGGATACTTTATACGAAGTTATTTGGCGCGCCAAATTTAAATAACGCAACGTACCTTC
GAGGGGGCCCAAGGAATTCTTACTTGTACAGCTCGTCCATGCCGAGAGTGATCCCGGCGGCGGTCACGAA
CTCCAGCAGGACCATGTGATCGCGCTTCTCGTTGGGGTCTTTGCTCAGGGCGGACTGGGTGCTCAGGTAG
TGGTTGTCGGGCAGCAGCACGGGGCCGTCGCCGATGGGGGTGTTCTGCTGGTAGTGGTCGGCGAGCTGCA
CGCTGCCGTCCTCGATGTTGTGGCGGATCTTGAAGTTCACCTTGATGCCGTTCTTCTGCTTGTCGGCCAT
GATATAGACGTTGTGGCTGTTGTAGTTGTACTCCAGCTTGTGCCCCAGGATGTTGCCGTCCTCCTTGAAG
TCGATGCCCTTCAGCTCGATGCGGTTCACCAGGGTGTCGCCCTCGAACTTCACCTCGGCGCGGGTCTTGT
AGTTGCCGTCGTCCTTGAAGAAGATGGTGCGCTCCTGGACGTAGCCTTCGGGCATGGCGGACTTGAAGAA
GTCGTGCTGCTTCATGTGGTCGGGGTAGCGGCTGAAGCACTGCACGCCGTAGGTCAGGGTGGTCACGAGG
GTGGGCCAGGGCACGGGCAGCTTGCCGGTGGTGCAGATGAACTTCAGGGTCAGCTTGCCGTAGGTGGCAT
CGCCCTCGCCCTCGCCGGACACGCTGAACTTGTGGCCGTTTACGTCGCCGTCCAGCTCGACCAGGATGGG
CACCACCCCGGTGAACAGCTCCTCGCCCTTGCTCACCATGGTGGCGAATTCCCCCAAGCTTGGAACGTAC
TAACCTTGATAGCTAGCTAGTTGGCGCGCCAACCTGGCCGGCCTTGATAACTTCGTATAATGTATGCTAT
ACGAAGTTATCCGAATCGCAATAACTTCGTATAAAGTATCCTATACGAAGTTATCGAAGATCATCAAGCT
TATCGATAATCAACCTCTGGATTACAAAATTTGTGAAAGATTGACTGGTATTCTTAACTATGTTGCTCCT
TTTACGCTATGTGGATACGCTGCTTTAATGCCTTTGTATCATGCTATTGCTTCCCGTATGGCTTTCATTT
TCTCCTCCTTGTATAAATCCTGGTTGCTGTCTCTTTATGAGGAGTTGTGGCCCGTTGTCAGGCAACGTGG
CGTGGTGTGCACTGTGTTTGCTGACGCAACCCCCACTGGTTGGGGCATTGCCACCACCTGTCAGCTCCTT
TCCGGGACTTTCGCTTTCCCCCTCCCTATTGCCACGGCGGAACTCATCGCCGCCTGCCTTGCCCGCTGCT
GGACAGGGGCTCGGCTGTTGGGCACTGACAATTCCGTGGTGTTGTCGGGGAAATCATCGTCCTTTCCTTG
GCTGCTCGCCTATGTTGCCACCTGGATTCTGCGCGGGACGTCCTTCTGCTACGTCCCTTCGGCCCTCAAT
CCAGCGGACCTTCCTTCCCGCGGCCTGCTGCCGGCTCTGCGGCCTCTTCCGCGTCTTCGCCTTCGCCCTC
AGACGAGTCGGATCTCCCTTTGGGCCGCCTCCCCGCATCGATACCGAGCGCTGCTCGAGAGATCGATCTG
CCTCGACTGTGCCTTCTAGTTGCCAGCCATCTGTTGTTTGCCCCTCCCCCGTGCCTTCCTTGACCCTGGA
AGGTGCCACTCCCACTGTCCTTTCCTAATAAAATGAGGAAATTGCATCGCATTGTCTGAGTAGGTGTCAT
TCTATTCTGGGGGGTGGGGTGGGGCAGGACAGCAAGGGGGAGGATTGGGAAGACAATAGCAGGCATGCTG
GGGACACGTGCGGACCGAGCGGCCGCAGGAACCCCTAGTGATGGAGTTGGCCACTCCCTCTCTGCGCGCT
CGCTCGCTCACTGAGGCCGGGCGACCAAAGGTCGCCCGACGCCCGGGCTTTGCCCGGGCGGCCTCAGTGA
GCGAGCGAGCGCGCAGCTGCCTGCAGGGGCGCCTGATGCGGTATTTTCTCCTTACGCATCTGTGCGGTAT
TTCACACCGCATA
[142 nt withheld, positions 2744-2885]
C
[141 nt withheld, positions 2887-3027]
CCTTTGACGTTGGAGTCCACGTTCTTT
[37 nt withheld, positions 3055-3091]
ACCCTATCTCGGGCTATTCTTTTGATTTATAAGGGATTTTGCCGATTTCGGCCTATTGGTTAAAAAATGA
GCTGATTTAACAAAAATTTAACGCGAATTTTAACAAAATATTAACGTTTACAATTTTATGGTGCACTCTC
AGTACAATCTGCTCTGATGCCGCATAGTTAAGCCAGCCCCGACACCCGCCAACACCCGCTGACGCGCCCT
GACGGGCTTGTCTGCTCCCGGCATCCGCTTACAGACAAGCTGTGACCGTCTCCGGGAGCTGCATGTGTCA
GAGGTTTTCACCGTCATCACCGAAACGCGCGAGACGAAAGGGCCTCGTGATACGCCTATTTTTATAGGTT
AATGTCATGATAATAATGGTTTCTTAGACGTCAGGTGGCACTTTTCGGGGAAATGTGCGCGGAACCCCTA
TTTGTTTATTTTTCTAAATACATTCAAATATGTATCCGCTCATGAGACAATAACCCTGATAAATGCTTCA
ATAATATTGAAAAAGGAAGAGTATGAGTATTCAACATTTCCGTGTCGCCCTTATTCCCTTTTTTGCGGCA
TTTTGCCTTCCTGTTTTTGCTCACCCAGAAACGCTGGTGAAAGTAAAAGATGCTGAAGATCAGTTGGGTG
CACGAGTGGGTTACATCGAACTGGATCTCAACAGCGGTAAGATCCTTGAGAGTTTTCGCCCCGAAGAACG
TTTTCCAATGATGAGCACTTTTAAAGTTCTGCTATGTGGCGCGGTATTATCCCGTATTGACGCCGGGCAA
GAGCAACTCGGTCGCCGCATACACTATTCTCAGAATGACTTGGTTGAGTACTCACCAGTCACAGAAAAGC
ATCTTACGGATGGCATGACAGTAAGAGAATTATGCAGTGCTGCCATAACCATGAGTGATAACACTGCGGC
CAACTTACTTCTGACAACGATCGGAGGACCGAAGGAGCTAACCGCTTTTTTGCACAACATGGGGGATCAT
GTAACTCGCCTTGATCGTTGGGAACCGGAGCTGAATGAAGCCATACCAAACGACGAGCGTGACACCACGA
TGCCTGTAGCAATGGCAACAACGTTGCGCAAACTATTAACTGGCGAACTACTTACTCTAGCTTCCCGGCA
ACAATTAATAGACTGGATGGAGGCGGATAAAGTTGCAGGACCACTTCTGCGCTCGGCCCTTCCGGCTGGC
TGGTTTATTGCTGATAAATCTGGAGCCGGTGAGCGTGGGTCTCGCGGTATCATTGCAGCACTGGGGCCAG
ATGGTAAGCCCTCCCGTATCGTAGTTATCTACACGACGGGGAGTCAGGCAACTATGGATGAACGAAATAG
ACAGATCGCTGAGATAGGTGCCTCACTGATTAAGCATTGGTAACTGTCAGACCAAGTTTACTCATATATA
CTTTAGATTGATTTAAAACTTCATTTTTAATTTAAAAGGATCTAGGTGAAGATCCTTTTTGATAATCTCA
TGACCAAAATCCCTTAACGTGAGTTTTCGTTCCACTGAGCGTCAGACCCCGTAGAAAAGATCAAAGGATC
TTCTTGAGATCCTTTTTTTCTGCGCGTAATCTGCTGCTTGCAAACAAAAAAACCACCGCTACCAGCGGTG
GTTTGTTTGCCGGATCAAGAGCTACCAACTCTTTTTCCGAAGGTAACTGGCTTCAGCAGAGCGCAGATAC
CAAATACTGTCCTTCTAGTGTAGCCGTAGTTAGGCCACCACTTCAAGAACTCTGTAGCACCGCCTACATA
CCTCGCTCTGCTAATCCTGTTACCAGTGGCTGCTGCCAGTGGCGATAAGTCGTGTCTTACCGGGTTGGAC
TCAAGACGATAGTTACCGGATAAGGCGCAGCGGTCGGGCTGAACGGGGGGTTCGTGCACACAGCCCAGCT
TGGAGCGAACGACCTACACCGAACTGAGATACCTACAGCGTGAGCTATGAGAAAGCGCCACGCTTCCCGA
AGGGAGAAAGGCGGACAGGTATCCGGTAAGCGGCAGGGTCGGAACAGGAGAGCGCACGAGGGAGCTTCCA
GGGGGAAACGCCTGGTATCTTTATAGTCCTGTCGGGTTTCGCCACCTCTGACTTGAGCGTCGATTTTTGT
GATGCTCGTCAGGGGGGCGGAGCCTATGGAAAAACGCCAGCAACGCGGCCTTTTTACGGTTCCTGGCCTT
TTGCTGGCCTTTTGCTCACATGT
