>Addgene plasmid #51504 | AAV phSyn1(S)-FLEX-EGFP-WPRE | addgene partial sequence | sequence record 83465 | hSyn1pro-F 5'-gcaagtgggttttaggacca-3'
ACGACCGACCCCGACCCACTGGACAAGCACCCAACCCCCATTCCCCAAATTGCGCATCCCCTATCAGAGA
GGGGGAGGGGAAACAGGATGCGGCGAGGCGCGTGCGCACTGCCAGCTTCAGCACCGCGGACAGTGCCTTC
GCCCCCGCCTGGCGGCGCGCGCCACCGCCGCCTCAGCACTGAAGGCGCGCTGACGTCACTCGCCGGTCCC
CCGCAAACTCCCCTTCCCGGCCACCTTGGTCGCGTCCGCGCCGCCGCCGGCCCAGCCGGACCGCACCACG
CGAGGCGCGAGATAGGGGGGCACGGGCGCGACCATCTGCGCTGCGGCGCCGGCGACTCAGCGCTGCCTCA
GTCTGCGGTGGGCAGCGGAGGAGTCGTGTCGTGCCTGAGAGCGCAGACGCGTGGACGGTACCCTTCAGGT
CGACGTCGATAACTTCGTATAGCATACATTATACGAAGTTATCCGAATCGCAATAACTTCGTATAGGATA
CTTTATACGAAGTTATTTGGCGCGCCAAATTTAAATAACGCAACGTACCTTCGAGGGGGCCCAAGGAATT
CTTACTTGTACAGCTCGTCCATGCCGAGAGTGATCCCGGCGGCGGTCACGAACTCCAGCAGGACCATGTG
ATCGCGCTTCTCGTTGGGGTCTTTGCTCAGGGCGGACTGGGTGCTCAGGTAGTGGTTGTCGGGCAGCAGC
ACGGGGCCGTCGCCGATGGGGGTGTTCTGCTGGTAGTGGTCGGCGAGCTGCACGCTGCCGTCCTCGATGT
TGTGGCGGATCTTGAAGTTCACCTTGATGCCGTTCTTCTGCTTGTCGGCCATGATATAGACGTTGTGGCT
GTTGTAGTTGTACTCCAGCTTGTGCCCCAGGATGTTGCCGTCCTCCTTGAAGTCGATGCCCTTCAGCTCG
ATGCGGTTCACCAGGGTGTCGCCC
