>Addgene plasmid #51504 | AAV phSyn1(S)-FLEX-EGFP-WPRE | addgene partial sequence | sequence record 130645 | WPRE-R 5'-CATAGCGTAAAAGGAGCAACA-3'
ATCCAGAGGTTGATTATCGATAAGCTTGATGATCTTCGATAACTTCGTATAGGATACTTTATACGAAGTT
ATTGCGATTCGGATAACTTCGTATAGCATACATTATACGAAGTTATCAAGGCCGGCCAGGTTGGCGCGCC
AACTAGCTAGCTATCAAGGTTAGTACGTTCCAAGCTTGGGGGAATTCGCCACCATGGTGAGCAAGGGCGA
GGAGCTGTTCACCGGGGTGGTGCCCATCCTGGTCGAGCTGGACGGCGACGTAAACGGCCACAAGTTCAGC
GTGTCCGGCGAGGGCGAGGGCGATGCCACCTACGGCAAGCTGACCCTGAAGTTCATCTGCACCACCGGCA
AGCTGCCCGTGCCCTGGCCCACCCTCGTGACCACCCTGACCTACGGCGTGCAGTGCTTCAGCCGCTACCC
CGACCACATGAAGCAGCACGACTTCTTCAAGTCCGCCATGCCCGAAGGCTACGTCCAGGAGCGCACCATC
TTCTTCAAGGACGACGGCAACTACAAGACCCGCGCCGAGGTGAAGTTCGAGGGCGACACCCTGGTGAACC
GCATCGAGCTGAAGGGCATCGACTTCAAGGAGGACGGCAACATCCTGGGGCACAAGCTGGAGTACAACTA
CAACAGCCACAACGTCTATATCATGGCCGACAAGCAGAAGAACGGCATCAAGGTGAACTTCAAGATCCGC
CACAACATCGAGGACGGCAGCGTGCAGCTCGCCGACCACTACCAGCAGAACACCCCCATCGGCGACGGCC
CCGTGCTGCTGCCCGACAACCACTACCTGAGCACCCAGTCCGC
